>Addgene plasmid #8839 | pKM999 | depositor full sequence | sequence record 6769 | Author sequence
TTCTTGAAGACGAAAGGGCCTCGTGATACGCCTATTTTTATAGGTTAATGTCATGATAATAATGGTTTCT
TAGACGTCAGGTGGCACTTTTCGGGGAAATGTGCGCGGAACCCCTATTTGTTTATTTTTCTAAATACATT
CAAATATGTATCCGCTCATGAGACAATAACCCTGATAAATGCTTCAATAATATTGAAAAAGGAAGAGTAT
GAGTATTCAACATTTCCGTGTCGCCCTTATTCCCTTTTTTGCGGCATTTTGCCTTCCTGTTTTTGCTCAC
CCAGAAACGCTGGTGAAAGTAAAAGATGCTGAAGATCAGTTGGGTGCACGAGTGGGTTACATCGAACTGG
ATCTCAACAGCGGTAAGATCCTTGAGAGTTTTCGCCCCGAAGAACGTTTTCCAATGATGAGCACTTTTAA
AGTTCTGCTATGTGGCGCGGTATTATCCCGTGTTGACGCCGGGCAAGAGCAACTCGGTCGCCGCATACAC
TATTCTCAGAATGACTTGGTTGAGTACTCACCAGTCACAGAAAAGCATCTTACGGATGGCATGACAGTAA
GAGAATTATGCAGTGCTGCCATAACCATGAGTGATAACACTGCGGCCAACTTACTTCTGACAACGATCGG
AGGACCGAAGGAGCTAACCGCTTTTTTGCACAACATGGGGGATCATGTAACTCGCCTTGATCGTTGGGAA
CCGGAGCTGAATGAAGCCATACCAAACGACGAGCGTGACACCACGATGCCTGCAGCAATGGCAACAACGT
TGCGCAAACTATTAACTGGCGAACTACTTACTCTAGCTTCCCGGCAACAATTAATAGACTGGATGGAGGC
GGATAAAGTTGCAGGACCACTTCTGCGCTCGGCCCTTCCGGCTGGCTGGTTTATTGCTGATAAATCTGGA
GCCGGTGAGCGTGGGTCTCGCGGTATCATTGCAGCACTGGGGCCAGATGGTAAGCCCTCCCGTATCGTAG
TTATCTACACGACGGGGAGTCAGGCAACTATGGATGAACGAAATAGACAGATCGCTGAGATAGGTGCCTC
ACTGATTAAGCATTGGTAACTGTCAGACCAAGTTTACTCATATATACTTTAGATTGATTTAAAACTTCAT
TTTTAATTTAAAAGGATCTAGGTGAAGATCCTTTTTGATAATCTCATGACCAAAATCCCTTAACGTGAGT
TTTCGTTCCACTGAGCGTCAGACCCCGTAGAAAAGATCAAAGGATCTTCTTGAGATCCTTTTTTTCTGCG
CGTAATCTGCTGCTTGCAAACAAAAAAACCACCGCTACCAGCGGTGGTTTGTTTGCCGGATCAAGAGCTA
CCAACTCTTTTTCCGAAGGTAACTGGCTTCAGCAGAGCGCAGATACCAAATACTGTCCTTCTAGTGTAGC
CGTAGTTAGGCCACCACTTCAAGAACTCTGTAGCACCGCCTACATACCTCGCTCTGCTAATCCTGTTACC
AGTGGCTGCTGCCAGTGGCGATAAGTCGTGTCTTACCGGGTTGGACTCAAGACGATAGTTACCGGATAAG
GCGCAGCGGTCGGGCTGAACGGGGGGTTCGTGCACACAGCCCAGCTTGGAGCGAACGACCTACACCGAAC
TGAGATACCTACAGCGTGAGCTATGAGAAAGCGCCACGCTTCCCGAAGGGAGAAAGGCGGACAGGTATCC
GGTAAGCGGCAGGGTCGGAACAGGAGAGCGCACGAGGGAGCTTCCAGGGGGAAACGCCTGGTATCTTTAT
AGTCCTGTCGGGTTTCGCCACCTCTGACTTGAGCGTCGATTTTTGTGATGCTCGTCAGGGGGGCGGAGCC
TATGGAAAAACGCCAGCAACGCGGCCTTTTTACGGTTCCTGGCCTTTTGCTGGCCTTTTGCTCACATGTT
CTTTCCTGCGTTATCCCCTGATTCTGTGGATAACCGTATTACCGCCTTTGAGTGAGCTGATACCGCTCGC
CGCAGCCGAACGACCGAGCGCAGCGAGTCAGTGAGCGAGGAAGCGGAAGAGCGCCTGATGCGGTATTTTC
TCCTTACGCATCTGTGCGGTATTTCACACCGCATATATGGTGCACTCTCAGTACAATCTGCTCTGATGCC
GCATAGTTAAGCCAGTATACACTCCGCTATCGCTACGTGACTGGGTCATGGCTGCGCCCCGACACCCGCC
AACACCCGCTGACGCGCCCTGACGGGCTTGTCTGCTCCCGGCATCCGCTTACAGACAAGCTGTGACCGTC
TCCGGGAGCTGCATGTGTCAGAGGTTTTCACCGTCATCACCGAAACGCGCGAGGCAGCTGCGGTAAAGCT
CATCAGCGTGGTCGTGAAGCGATTCACAGATGTCTGCCTGTTCATCCGCGTCCAGCTCGTTGAGTTTCTC
CAGAAGCGTTAATGTCTGGCTTCTGATAAAGCGGGCCATGTTAAGGGCGGTTTTTTCCTGTTTGGTCACT
GATGCCTCCGTGTAAGGGGGATTTCTGTTCATGGGGGTAATGATACCGATGAAACGAGAGAGGATGCTCA
CGATACGGGTTACTGATGATGAACATGCCCGGTTACTGGAACGTTGTGAGGGTAAACAACTGGCGGTATG
GATGCGGCGGGACCAGAGAAAAATCACTCAGGGTCAATGCCAGCGCTTCGTTAATACAGATGTAGGTGTT
CCACAGGGTAGCCAGCAGCATCCTGCGATGCAGATCCGGAACATAATGGTGCAGGGCGCTGACTTCCGCG
TTTCCAGACTTTACGAAACACGGAAACCGAAGACCATTCATGTTGTTGCTCAGGTCGCAGACGTTTTGCA
GCAGCAGTCGCTTCACGTTCGCTCGCGTATCGGTGATTCATTCTGCTAACCAGTAAGGCAACCCCGCCAG
CCTAGCCGGGTCCTCAACGACAGGAGCACGATCATGCGCACCCGTGGCCAGGACCCAACGCTGCCCGAGA
TGCGCCGCGTGCGGCTGCTGGAGATGGCGGACGCGATGGATATGTTCTGCCAAGGGTTGGTTTGCGCATT
CACAGTTCTCCGCAAGAATTGATTGGCTCCAATTCTTGGAGTGGTGAATCCGTTAGCGAGGTGCCGCCGG
CTTCCATTCAGGTCGAGGTGGCCCGGCTCCATGCACCGCGACGCAACGCGGGGAGGCAGACAAGGTATAG
GGCGGCGCCTACAATCCATGCCAACCCGTTCCATGTGCTCGCCGAGGCGGCATAAATCGCCGTGACGATC
AGCGGTCCAGTGATCGAAGTTAGGCTGGTAAGAGCCGCGAGCGATCCTTGAAGCTGTCCCTGATGGTCGT
CATCTACCTGCCTGGACAGCATGGCCTGCAACGCGGGCATCCCGATGCCGCCGGAAGCGAGAAGAATCAT
AATGGGGAAGGCCATCCAGCCTCGCGTCGCGAACGCCAGCAAGACGTAGCCCAGCGCGTCGGCCGCCATG
CCGGCGATAATGGCCTGCTTCTCGCCGAAACGTTTGGTGGCGGGACCAGTGACGAAGGCTTGAGCGAGGG
CGTGCAAGATTCCGAATACCGCAAGCGACAGGCCGATCATCGTCGCGCTCCAGCGAAAGCGGTCCTCGCC
GAAAATGACCCAGAGCGCTGCCGGCACCTGTCCTACGAGTTGCATGATAAAGAAGACAGTCATAAGTGCG
GCGACGATAGTCATGCCCCGCGCCCACCGGAAGGAGCTGACTGGGTTGAAGGCTCTCAAGGGCATCGGTC
GAGATCCCGGTGCCTAATGAGTGAGCTAACTTACATTAATTGCGTTGCGCTCACTGCCCGCTTTCCAGTC
GGGAAACCTGTCGTGCCAGCTGCATTAATGAATCGGCCAACGCGCGGGGAGAGGCGGTTTGCGTATTGGG
CGCCAGGGTGGTTTTTCTTTTCACCAGTGAGACGGGCAACAGCTGATTGCCCTTCACCGCCTGGCCCTGA
GAGAGTTGCAGCAAGCGGTCCACGCTGGTTTGCCCCAGCAGGCGAAAATCCTGTTTGATGGTGGTTAACG
GCGGGATATAACATGAGCTGTCTTCGGTATCGTCGTATCCCACTACCGAGATATCCGCACCAACGCGCAG
CCCGGACTCGGTAATGGCGCGCATTGCGCCCAGCGCCATCTGATCGTTGGCAACCAGCATCGCAGTGGGA
ACGATGCCCTCATTCAGCATTTGCATGGTTTGTTGAAAACCGGACATGGCACTCCAGTCGCCTTCCCGTT
CCGCTATCGGCTGAATTTGATTGCGAGTGAGATATTTATGCCAGCCAGCCAGACGCAGACGCGCCGAGAC
AGAACTTAATGGGCCCGCTAACAGCGCGATTTGCTGGTGACCCAATGCGACCAGATGCTCCACGCCCAGT
CGCGTACCGTCTTCATGGGAGAAAATAATACTGTTGATGGGTGTCTGGTCAGAGACATCAAGAAATAACG
CCGGAACATTAGTGCAGGCAGCTTCCACAGCAATGGCATCCTGGTCATCCAGCGGATAGTTAATGATCAG
CCCACTGACGCGTTGCGCGAGAAGATTGTGCACCGCCGCTTTACAGGCTTCGACGCCGCTTCGTTCTACC
ATCGACACCACCACGCTGGCACCCAGTTGATCGGCGCGAGATTTAATCGCCGCGACAATTTGCGACGGCG
CGTGCAGGGCCAGACTGGAGGTGGCAACGCCAATCAGCAACGACTGTTTGCCCGCCAGTTGTTGTGCCAC
GCGGTTGGGAATGTAATTCAGCTCCGCCATCGCCGCTTCCACTTTTTCCCGCGTTTTCGCAGAAACGTGG
CTGGCCTGGTTCACCACGCGGGAAACGGTCTGATAAGAGACACCGGCATACTCTGCGACATCGTATAACG
TTACTGGTTTCACATTCACCACCCTGAATTGACTCTCTTCCGGGCGCTATCATGCCATACCGCGAAAGGT
TTTGCGCCATTCGATGGTGTCCGGGATCTCGACGCTCTCCCTTATGCGACTCCTGCATTAGGAAGCAGCC
CAGTAGTAGGTTGAGGCCGTTGAGCACCGCCGCCGCAAGGAATGGTGCATGCAAGGAGATGGCGCCCAAC
AGTCCCCCGGCCACGGGGCCTGCCACCATACCCACGCCGAAACAAGCGCTCATGAGCCCGAAGTGGCGAG
CCCGATCTTCCCCATCGGTGATGTCGGCGATATAGGCGCCAGCAACCGCACCTGTGGCGCCGGTGATGCC
GGCCACGATGCGTCCGGCGTAGAGGATCGAGATCTCGATCCCGCGAAATTAATACGACTCACTATAGGGG
AATTGTGAGCGGATAACAATTCCCCTCTAGAAATAATTTTGTTTAACTTTAAGAAGGAGATATACATATG
AAAATTGAAGAAGGAAAGATAGTATTTGCTGTAGGAGGAGCTCCAAATGAAATAGAATACTGGAAAGGTG
TTATAGCTGAATTTGAGAAGAAATATCCTGGGGTCACTGTTGAGCTAAAAAGGCAAGCTACTGACACTGA
ACAAAGGAGACTTGACTTAGTAAATGCTTTAAGAGGAAAGTCTTCTGATCCAGACGTATTTTTGATGGAT
GTTGCTTGGCTTGGTCAATTTATAGCCTCTGGGTGGCTTGAACCTCTTGATGACTATGTACAGAAGGACA
ACTATGACCTGAGTGTATTTTTCCAGAGTGTAATTAACTTGGCAGACAAGCAGGGTGGGAAGCTATATGC
TCTTCCAGTATATATTGATGCAGGGTTGTTGTATTATAGGAAAGACCTACTAGAAAAGTATGGCTATAGC
AAACCCCCAGAAACTTGGCAAGAACTTGTTGAAATGGCTCAAAAAATACAAAGTGGTGAGAGAGAGACTA
ACCCGAATTTCTGGGGATTTGTATGGCAGGGAAAGCAGTATGAAGGTTTGGTTTGTGATTTTGTAGAATA
CGTATACAGCAATGGAGGATCCCTAGGTGAATTCAAAGACGGAAAGTGGGTGCCAACTCTAAATAAACCT
GAAAATGTTGAGGCACTTCAGTTTATGGTGGATCTAATTCACAAATATAAGATTTCTCCACCAAACACAT
ATACTGAAATGACAGAAGAGCCAGTTAGATTAATGTTCCAACAGGGCAATGCTGCATTCGAGAGAAATTG
GCCATACGCGTGGGGACTACACAATGCTGATGATTCACCTGTTAAAGGGAAGGTTGGAGTAGCACCACTT
CCGCACTTTCCAGGTCATAAGAGTGCAGCTACACTTGGAGGATGGCACATTGGGATAAGCAAGTACTCAG
ATAACAAAGCATTAGCTTGGGAATTTGTCAAATTTGTGGAAAGCTACAGTGTGCAAAAAGGCTTCGCAAT
GAATCTCGGATGGAATCCTGGAAGAGTAGATGTTTACGATGATCCTGCTGTTGTTAGTAAATCCCCTCAC
CTAAAGGAACTTAGAGCAGTTTTTGAGAACGCAGTGCCAAGGCCGATAGTTCCTTATTATCCGCAGTTGA
GTGAGATAATTCAAAAGTATGTTAATTCAGCACTAGCTGGCAAAATATCCCCACAAGAAGCATTGGACAA
GGCTCAAAAAGAGGCAGAGGAATTAGTTAAACAATACAGCAAGGATCAAACAAGTTTGTACAAAAAAGCT
GAACGAGAAACGTAAAATGATATAAATATCAATATATTAAATTAGATTTTGCATAAAAAACAGACTACAT
AATACTGTAAAACACAACATATCCAGTCACTATGGCGGCCGCTAAGTTGGCAGCATCACCCGACGCACTT
TGCGCCGAATAAATACCTGTGACGGAAGATCACTTCGCAGAATAAATAAATCCTGGTGTCCCTGTTGATA
CCGGGAAGCCCTGGGCCAACTTTTGGCGAAAATGAGACGTTGATCGGCACGTAAGAGGTTCCAACTTTCA
CCATAATGAAATAAGATCACTACCGGGCGTATTTTTTGAGTTATCGAGATTTTCAGGAGCTAAGGAAGCT
AAAATGGAGAAAAAAATCACTGGATATACCACCGTTGATATATCCCAATGGCATCGTAAAGAACATTTTG
AGGCATTTCAGTCAGTTGCTCAATGTACCTATAACCAGACCGTTCAGCTGGATATTACGGCCTTTTTAAA
GACCGTAAAGAAAAATAAGCACAAGTTTTATCCGGCCTTTATTCACATTCTTGCCCGCCTGATGAATGCT
CATCCGGAATTCCGTATGGCAATGAAAGACGGTGAGCTGGTGATATGGGATAGTGTTCACCCTTGTTACA
CCGTTTTCCATGAGCAAACTGAAACGTTTTCATCGCTCTGGAGTGAATACCACGACGATTTCCGGCAGTT
TCTACACATATATTCGCAAGATGTGGCGTGTTACGGTGAAAACCTGGCCTATTTCCCTAAAGGGTTTATT
GAGAATATGTTTTTCGTCTCAGCCAATCCCTGGGTGAGTTTCACCAGTTTTGATTTAAACGTGGCCAATA
TGGACAACTTCTTCGCCCCCGTTTTCACCATGGGCAAATATTATACGCAAGGCGACAAGGTGCTGATGCC
GCTGGCGATTCAGGTTCATCATGCCGTCTGTGATGGCTTCCATGTCGGCAGAATGCTTAATGAATTACAA
CAGTACTGCGATGAGTGGCAGGGCGGGGCGTAATCTAGAGGATCCGGCTTACTAAAAGCCAGATAACAGT
ATGCGTATTTGCGCGCTGATTTTTGCGGTATAAGAATATATACTGATATGTATACCCGAAGTATGTCAAA
AAGAGGTGTGCTATGAAGCAGCGTATTACAGTGACAGTTGACAGCGACAGCTATCAGTTGCTCAAGGCAT
ATATGATGTCAATATCTCCGGTCTGGTAAGCACAACCATGCAGAATGAAGCCCGTCGTCTGCGTGCCGAA
CGCTGGAAAGCGGAAAATCAGGAAGGGATGGCTGAGGTCGCCCGGTTTATTGAAATGAACGGCTCTTTTG
CTGACGAGAACAGGGACTGGTGAAATGCAGTTTAAGGTTTACACCTATAAAAGAGAGAGCCGTTATCGTC
TGTTTGTGGATGTACAGAGTGATATTATTGACACGCCCGGGCGACGGATGGTGATCCCCCTGGCCAGTGC
ACGTCTGCTGTCAGATAAAGTCTCCCGTGAACTTTACCCGGTGGTGCATATCGGGGATGAAAGCTGGCGC
ATGATGACCACCGATATGGCCAGTGTGCCGGTCTCCGTTATCGGGGAAGAAGTGGCTGATCTCAGCCACC
GCGAAAATGACATCAAAAACGCCATTAACCTGATGTTCTGGGGAATATAAATGTCAGGCTCCGTTATACA
CAGCCAGTCTGCAGGTCGACCATAGTGACTGGATATGTTGTGTTTTACAGTATTATGTAGTCTGTTTTTT
ATGCAAAATCTAATTTAATATATTGATATTTATATCATTTTACGTTTCTCGTTCAGCTTTCTTGTACAAA
GTGGTTCGATCCTAAGATCCGGCTGCTAACAAAGCCCGAAAGGAAGCTGAGTTGGCTGCTGCCACCGCTG
AGCAATAACTAGCATAACCCCTTGGGGCCTCTAAACGGGTCTTGAGGGGTTTTTTGCTGAAAGGAGGAAC
TATATCCGGATATCCCGCAAGAGGCCCGGCAGTACCGGCATAACCAAGCCTATGCCTACAGCATCCAGGG
TGACGGTGCCGAGGATGACGATGAGCGCATTGTTAGATTTCATACACGGTGCCTGACTGCGTTAGCAATT
TAACTGTGATAAACTACCGCATTAAAGCTTATCGA
Features (pLannotate 1.2.2; 24 found; start..end, strand, type, name):
    104..208     +  promoter       AmpR promoter: bla
    209..1069    +  CDS            AmpR: β-lactamase; bla; confers resistance to ampicillin, carbenicillin, and related antibiotics
   1240..1828    +  rep_origin     ori: high-copy-number ColE1/pMB1/pBR322/pUC origin of replication
   2014..2156    -  misc_feature   bom: basis of mobility region from pBR322
   2258..2449    -  CDS            rop: Rop protein, which maintains plasmids at low copy number; rop
   2466..2846    +  CDS            YPB1_ECOLX: Protein predicted: Swiss-Prot protein existence level 4. From Escherichia coli.
   3088..3712    -  CDS            TcR (fragment): tetracycline efflux protein; tet; confers resistance to tetracycline
   3727..3748    -  protein_bind   CAP binding site: CAP binding activates transcription in the presence of cAMP. E. coli catabolite activator protein
   3761..4843    -  CDS            lacI: lac repressor; lacI; The lac repressor binds to the lac operator to inhibit transcription in E. coli. This inhibition can be relieved by adding lactose or isopropyl-β-D-thiogalactopyranoside (IPTG).
   4844..4921    -  promoter       lacI promoter: lacI
   4929..5208    -  CDS            TcR (fragment): tetracycline efflux protein; tet; confers resistance to tetracycline
   5230..5248    +  promoter       T7 promoter: promoter for bacteriophage T7 RNA polymerase
   5249..5273    +  protein_bind   lac operator: The lac repressor binds to the lac operator to inhibit transcription in E. coli. This inhibition can be relieved by adding lactose or isopropyl-β-D-thiogalactopyranoside (IPTG). lac repressor encoded by lacI
   5288..5310    +  RBS            RBS: efficient ribosome binding site from bacteriophage T7 gene 10 (Olins and Rangwala, 1989)
   5330..6550    +  CDS            malE (fragment): MALE_THELN - Experimental evidence at protein level: Swiss-Prot protein existence level 1. Part of the ABC transporter complex MalEFGK involved in trehalose/maltose import. Binds maltose and trehalose. From Thermococcus litoralis (strain ATCC 51850 / DSM 5473 / JCM 8560 / NS-C).
   6560..6684    +  protein_bind   attR1: mutant version of attR; recombination site for the Gateway® LR reaction LR Clonase™
   6831..6933    +  promoter       cat promoter: promoter of the E. coli cat gene encoding chloramphenicol acetyltransferase
   6934..7593    +  CDS            CmR: chloramphenicol acetyltransferase; cat; confers resistance to chloramphenicol
   7772..7930    +  CDS            ccdA (fragment): CCDA_ECO57 - Also known as H, letA. Experimental evidence at protein level: Swiss-Prot protein existence level 1. Antitoxin component of a type II toxin-antitoxin (TA) system which inhibits the post-segregational killing (PSK) of plasmid-free cells, also referred to as a plasmid addiction system. Binds to and blocks the activity of CcdB; will also remove bound CcdB protein from the CcdB-GyrA complex by forming a CcdA-CcdB complex, a process termed rejuvenation. Functions as a transcriptional corepressor for the ccdAB operon, repression also requires CcdB (By similarity). From Escherichia coli
   7935..8237    +  CDS            ccdB: CCDB_ECOLI - Also known as G, letB, letD. Experimental evidence at protein level: Swiss-Prot protein existence level 1. Toxic component of a type II toxin-antitoxin (TA) system, functioning in plasmid maintainence. Responsible for the post- segregational killing (PSK) of plasmid-free cells, also referred to as a plasmid addiction system. Half-life of over 2 hours. Cell killing by CcdB is accompanied by filamentation, defects in chromosome and plasmid segregation, defects in cell division, formation of anucleate cells, decreased DNA synthesis and plasmid loss. Interferes with the activity of DN
   8281..8405    -  protein_bind   attR2: mutant version of attR; recombination site for the Gateway® LR reaction LR Clonase™
   8422..8471    +  CDS            SET1 (fragment): solubility-enhancement tag derived from T7 phage gene 10B
   8479..8526    +  terminator     T7 terminator: transcription terminator for bacteriophage T7 RNA polymerase
   8549..8653    -  CDS            TcR (fragment): tetracycline efflux protein; tet; confers resistance to tetracycline
