[The description below was written by a language model from this plasmid's Addgene catalogue record and pLannotate feature annotations shown in this document.]
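Description:
pKM999 is a Gateway destination vector for bacterial expression, built on the pET11 backbone and designed to produce recombinant proteins fused to the C-terminus of the Thermococcus litoralis maltose-binding protein (MBP). It replicates in E. coli from a pBR322-type ColE1 origin accompanied by the bom region and the rop gene, consistent with its recorded low copy number, and carries an ampicillin resistance gene (bla) on the backbone. Remnants of the disrupted pBR322 tetracycline resistance gene are also annotated but are only fragments. The catalogue lists the backbone as about 5.7 kb, while the full depositor sequence is 8,715 nt.

The expression unit consists of a T7 promoter with an adjacent lac operator, the T7 gene 10 ribosome binding site and the T. litoralis malE coding region, from which the presumptive N-terminal signal peptide has been deleted so that the fusion partner stays in the cytoplasm. A plasmid-borne lacI gene supplies repressor, so expression is IPTG-inducible in hosts that provide T7 RNA polymerase. Directly downstream of MBP lies the Gateway cassette: attR1 and attR2 sites flanking a chloramphenicol resistance gene and the ccdB gyrase poison (with a ccdA fragment), followed by the T7 terminator. In an LR recombination reaction, a gene of interest from an entry clone replaces this cassette, joining it in frame to MBP. Loss of ccdB provides counterselection in ordinary strains, whereas the empty vector must be maintained in a CcdB-resistant gyrA mutant host under ampicillin and chloramphenicol selection. The vector was made in work evaluating maltodextrin-binding proteins from diverse bacteria and archaea as solubility-enhancing fusion partners.
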