Addgene plasmid #8839: pKM999
Purpose: (Empty Backbone)
Depositing lab: David Waugh. Depositing organization: National Cancer Institute (NCI). Publication: Maltodextrin-binding proteins from diverse bacteria and archaea are potent solubility enhancers. Fox JD, Routzahn KM, Bucher MH, Waugh DS. FEBS Lett. 2003 Feb 27. 537(1-3):53-7. 10.1016/S0014-5793(03)00070-X PubMed 12606030.
Backbone
  Vector backbone: pET11
  Backbone manufacturer: Novagen
  Backbone size (bp): 5700
  Modifications to backbone: DNA encoding presumptive N-terminal signal peptide deleted.
  Vector type: Bacterial Expression
  Tag / fusion protein: T. litoralis MBP (N terminal on backbone)
Growth in bacteria
  Bacterial resistance: Chloramphenicol and Ampicillin, 25 & 100 μg/mL
  Growth temperature: 37°C
  Growth strain: ccdB Survival
  Growth instructions: Because it carries a gene (ccdB ) that encodes a lethal DNA gyrase poison, this vector must be propogated in an E. coli gyrA mutant such as DB3 or DB5 (Invitrogen), which is immune to the action of CcdB.
  Copy number: Low Copy
Gene/Insert
  Cloning method: Gateway Cloning
  Sequencing primers: 5′ pBRrevBam; T7; 3′ T7term
Terms and licenses: Academic/Nonprofit Terms; Industry Terms: Not Available to Industry
Depositor comments: A Gateway destination vector for the production of recombinant proteins as fusions to the C-terminus of T. litoralis maltose-binding protein. Presumptive N-terminal signal peptide deleted.
How to cite: pKM999 was a gift from David Waugh (Addgene plasmid # 8839)
