>Addgene plasmid #8839 | pKM999 | addgene partial sequence | sequence record 17308 | 8839 with T7
AAGGAGATATACATATGAAAATTGACGATGGAAAGATAGTATTTGCTGTAGGAGGAGCTCCAAATGAAAT
AGAATACTGGAAAGGTGTTATAGCTGAATTTGAGAAGAAATATCCTGGGGTCACTGTTGAGCTAAAAAGG
CAAGCTACTGACACTGAACAAAGGAGACTTGACTTAGTAAATGCTTTAAGAGGAAAGTCTTCTGATCCAG
ACGTATTTTTGATGGATGTTGCTTGGCTTGGTCAATTTATAGCCTCTGGGTGGCTTGAACCTCTTGATGA
CTATGTACAGAAGGACAACTATGACCTGAGTGTATTTTTCCAGAGTGTAATTAACTTGGCAGACAAGCAG
GGTGGGAAGCTATATGCTCTTCCAGTATATATTGATGCAGGGTTGTTGTATTATAGGAAAGACCTACTAG
AAAAGTATGGCTATAGCAAACCCCCAGAAACTTGGCAAGAACTTGTTGAAATGGCTCAAAAAATACAAAG
TGGTGAGAGAGAGACTAACCCGAATTTCTGGGGATTTGTATGGCAGGGAAAGCAGTATGAAGGTTTGGTT
TGTGATTTTGTAGAATACGTATACAGCAATGGAGGATCCCTAGGTGAATTCAAAGACGGAAAGTGGGTGC
CAACTCTAAATAAACCTGAAAATGTTGAGGCACTTCAGTTTATGGTGGATCTAATTCACAAATATAAGAT
TTCTCCACCAAACACATATACTGAAATGACAGAAGAGCCAGTTAGATTAATGTTCCAACAGGGCAATGCT
GCATTCGAGAGAAATTGGCCATACGCGTGGGGACTACACAATGCTGATGATTCACCTGTTAAAGGGA
